>Addgene plasmid #164459 | LifeAct-mGreenLantern | depositor full sequence | sequence record 319206 | Full Sequence
TAGTTATTAATAGTAATCAATTACGGGGTCATTAGTTCATAGCCCATATATGGAGTTCCGCGTTACATAA
CTTACGGTAAATGGCCCGCCTGGCTGACCGCCCAACGACCCCCGCCCATTGACGTCAATAATGACGTATG
TTCCCATAGTAACGCCAATAGGGACTTTCCATTGACGTCAATGGGTGGAGTATTTACGGTAAACTGCCCA
CTTGGCAGTACATCAAGTGTATCATATGCCAAGTACGCCCCCTATTGACGTCAATGACGGTAAATGGCCC
GCCTGGCATTATGCCCAGTACATGACCTTATGGGACTTTCCTACTTGGCAGTACATCTACGTATTAGTCA
TCGCTATTACCATGGTGATGCGGTTTTGGCAGTACATCAATGGGCGTGGATAGCGGTTTGACTCACGGGG
ATTTCCAAGTCTCCACCCCATTGACGTCAATGGGAGTTTGTTTTGGCACCAAAATCAACGGGACTTTCCA
AAATGTCGTAACAACTCCGCCCCATTGACGCAAATGGGCGGTAGGCGTGTACGGTGGGAGGTCTATATAA
GCAGAGCTGGTTTAGTGAACCGTCAGATCCGCTAGCGCTACCGGACTCAGATCTCGAGCTCAAGCTTCGA
ATTCCACCATGGGCGTGGCCGACCTGATCAAGAAGTTCGAGAGCATCAGCAAGGAGGAGGGGGATCCACC
GGTCGCCACCATGGTGAGCAAGGGCGAGGAGCTGTTCACCGGGGTGGTGCCCATCCTGGTCGAGCTGGAC
GGCGACGTAAACGGCCACAAGTTCAGCGTCCGCGGCGAGGGCGAGGGCGATGCCACCAACGGCAAGCTGA
CCCTGAAGTTCATCTGCACCACCGGCAAGCTGCCCGTGCCCTGGCCCACCCTCGTGACCACCTTAGGCTA
CGGCGTGGCCTGCTTCGCCCGCTACCCCGACCACATGAAGCAGCACGACTTCTTCAAGTCCGCCATGCCC
GAAGGCTACGTCCAGGAGCGCACCATCTCTTTCAAGGACGACGGTACCTACAAGACCCGCGCCGAGGTGA
AGTTCGAGGGCGACACCCTGGTGAACCGCATCGTGCTGAAGGGCATCGACTTCAAGGAGGACGGCAACAT
CCTGGGGCACAAGCTGGAGTACAACTTCAACAGCCACAAGGTCTATATCACGGCCGACAAGCAGAAGAAC
GGCATCAAGGCTAACTTCAAGACCCGCCACAACGTTGAGGACGGCGGCGTGCAGCTCGCCGACCACTACC
AGCAGAACACCCCCATCGGCGACGGCCCCGTGCTGCTGCCCGACAACCACTACCTGAGCCATCAGTCCAA
ACTGAGCAAAGACCCCAACGAGAAGCGCGATCACATGGTCCTGAAGGAGAGGGTGACCGCCGCCGGGATT
ACACATGACATGGACGAGCTGTACAAGTAAAGCGGCCGCGACTCTAGATCATAATCAGCCATACCACATT
TGTAGAGGTTTTACTTGCTTTAAAAAACCTCCCACACCTCCCCCTGAACCTGAAACATAAAATGAATGCA
ATTGTTGTTGTTAACTTGTTTATTGCAGCTTATAATGGTTACAAATAAAGCAATAGCATCACAAATTTCA
CAAATAAAGCATTTTTTTCACTGCATTCTAGTTGTGGTTTGTCCAAACTCATCAATGTATCTTAAGGCGT
AAATTGTAAGCGTTAATATTTTGTTAAAATTCGCGTTAAATTTTTGTTAAATCAGCTCATTTTTTAACCA
ATAGGCCGAAATCGGCAAAATCCCTTATAAATCAAAAGAATAGACCGAGATAGGGT
[37 nt withheld, positions 1807-1843]
AAAGAACGTGGACTCCAACGTCAAAGG
[49 nt withheld, positions 1871-1919]
T
[91 nt withheld, positions 1921-2011]
G
[124 nt withheld, positions 2013-2136]
CAGGTGGCACTTTTCGGGGAAATGTGCGCGGAACCCCTATTTGTTTATTTTTCTAAATACATTCAAATAT
GTATCCGCTCATGAGACAATAACCCTGATAAATGCTTCAATAATATTGAAAAAGGAAGAGTCCTGAGGCG
GAAAGAACCAGCTGTGGAATGTGTGTCAGTTAGGGTGTGGAAAGTCCCCAGGCTCCCCAGCAGGCAGAAG
TATGCAAAGCATGCATCTCAATTAGTCAGCAACCAGGTGTGGAAAGTCCCCAGGCTCCCCAGCAGGCAGA
AGTATGCAAAGCATGCATCTCAATTAGTCAGCAACCATAGTCCCGCCCCTAACTCCGCCCATCCCGCCCC
TAACTCCGCCCAGTTCCGCCCATTCTCCGCCCCATGGCTGACTAATTTTTTTTATTTATGCAGAGGCCGA
GGCCGCCTCGGCCTCTGAGCTATTCCAGAAGTAGTGAGGAGGCTTTTTTGGAGGCCTAGGCTTTTGCAAA
GATCGATCAAGAGACAGGATGAGGATCGTTTCGCATGATTGAACAAGATGGATTGCACGCAGGTTCTCCG
GCCGCTTGGGTGGAGAGGCTATTCGGCTATGACTGGGCACAACAGACAATCGGCTGCTCTGATGCCGCCG
TGTTCCGGCTGTCAGCGCAGGGGCGCCCGGTTCTTTTTGTCAAGACCGACCTGTCCGGTGCCCTGAATGA
ACTGCAAGACGAGGCAGCGCGGCTATCGTGGCTGGCCACGACGGGCGTTCCTTGCGCAGCTGTGCTCGAC
GTTGTCACTGAAGCGGGAAGGGACTGGCTGCTATTGGGCGAAGTGCCGGGGCAGGATCTCCTGTCATCTC
ACCTTGCTCCTGCCGAGAAAGTATCCATCATGGCTGATGCAATGCGGCGGCTGCATACGCTTGATCCGGC
TACCTGCCCATTCGACCACCAAGCGAAACATCGCATCGAGCGAGCACGTACTCGGATGGAAGCCGGTCTT
GTCGATCAGGATGATCTGGACGAAGAGCATCAGGGGCTCGCGCCAGCCGAACTGTTCGCCAGGCTCAAGG
CGAGCATGCCCGACGGCGAGGATCTCGTCGTGACCCATGGCGATGCCTGCTTGCCGAATATCATGGTGGA
AAATGGCCGCTTTTCTGGATTCATCGACTGTGGCCGGCTGGGTGTGGCGGACCGCTATCAGGACATAGCG
TTGGCTACCCGTGATATTGCTGAAGAGCTTGGCGGCGAATGGGCTGACCGCTTCCTCGTGCTTTACGGTA
TCGCCGCTCCCGATTCGCAGCGCATCGCCTTCTATCGCCTTCTTGACGAGTTCTTCTGAGCGGGACTCTG
GGGTTCGAAATGACCGACCAAGCGACGCCCAACCTGCCATCACGAGATTTCGATTCCACCGCCGCCTTCT
ATGAAAGGTTGGGCTTCGGAATCGTTTTCCGGGACGCCGGCTGGATGATCCTCCAGCGCGGGGATCTCAT
GCTGGAGTTCTTCGCCCACCCTAGGGGGAGGCTAACTGAAACACGGAAGGAGACAATACCGGAAGGAACC
CGCGCTATGACGGCAATAAAAAGACAGAATAAAACGCACGGTGTTGGGTCGTTTGTTCATAAACGCGGGG
TTCGGTCCCAGGGCTGGCACTCTGTCGATACCCCACCGAGACCCCATTGGGGCCAATACGCCCGCGTTTC
TTCCTTTTCCCCACCCCACCCCCCAAGTTCGGGTGAAGGCCCAGGGCTCGCAGCCAACGTCGGGGCGGCA
GGCCCTGCCATAGCCTCAGGTTACTCATATATACTTTAGATTGATTTAAAACTTCATTTTTAATTTAAAA
GGATCTAGGTGAAGATCCTTTTTGATAATCTCATGACCAAAATCCCTTAACGTGAGTTTTCGTTCCACTG
AGCGTCAGACCCCGTAGAAAAGATCAAAGGATCTTCTTGAGATCCTTTTTTTCTGCGCGTAATCTGCTGC
TTGCAAACAAAAAAACCACCGCTACCAGCGGTGGTTTGTTTGCCGGATCAAGAGCTACCAACTCTTTTTC
CGAAGGTAACTGGCTTCAGCAGAGCGCAGATACCAAATACTGTCCTTCTAGTGTAGCCGTAGTTAGGCCA
CCACTTCAAGAACTCTGTAGCACCGCCTACATACCTCGCTCTGCTAATCCTGTTACCAGTGGCTGCTGCC
AGTGGCGATAAGTCGTGTCTTACCGGGTTGGACTCAAGACGATAGTTACCGGATAAGGCGCAGCGGTCGG
GCTGAACGGGGGGTTCGTGCACACAGCCCAGCTTGGAGCGAACGACCTACACCGAACTGAGATACCTACA
GCGTGAGCTATGAGAAAGCGCCACGCTTCCCGAAGGGAGAAAGGCGGACAGGTATCCGGTAAGCGGCAGG
GTCGGAACAGGAGAGCGCACGAGGGAGCTTCCAGGGGGAAACGCCTGGTATCTTTATAGTCCTGTCGGGT
TTCGCCACCTCTGACTTGAGCGTCGATTTTTGTGATGCTCGTCAGGGGGGCGGAGCCTATGGAAAAACGC
CAGCAACGCGGCCTTTTTACGGTTCCTGGCCTTTTGCTGGCCTTTTGCTCACATGTTCTTTCCTGCGTTA
TCCCCTGATTCTGTGGATAACCGTATTACCGCCATGCAT
Features (pLannotate 1.2.2; 15 found; start..end, strand, type, name):
     61..364     +  enhancer       CMV enhancer: human cytomegalovirus immediate early enhancer
    365..568     +  promoter       CMV promoter: human cytomegalovirus (CMV) immediate early promoter
    591..634     +  misc_feature   MCS (fragment): multiple cloning site
    639..710     +  CDS            ABP140 (fragment): AB140_YEAST - Also known as TRM140. Experimental evidence at protein level: Swiss-Prot protein existence level 1. S-adenosyl-L-methionine-dependent methyltransferase that mediates N(3)-methylcytidine modification of residue 32 of the tRNA anticodon loop of tRNA(Thr) and tRNA(Ser). Binds F-actin and shows weak F-actin cross-linking activity. From Saccharomyces cerevisiae (strain ATCC 204508 / S288c) (Baker's yeast).
    711..1430    +  CDS            mGreenLantern: monomeric GFP derivative that displays exceptionally high brightness in cells (Campbell et al., 2020)
   1447..1530    +  CDS            large T antigen (fragment): large T antigen from SV40 (simian virus 40)
   1553..1674    +  polyA_signal   SV40 poly(A) signal: SV40 polyadenylation signal
   1708..2136    -  rep_origin     f1 ori (sequence partly withheld): f1 bacteriophage origin of replication; arrow indicates direction of (+) strand synthesis
   2163..2267    +  promoter       AmpR promoter: bla
   2269..2626    +  promoter       SV40 promoter: SV40 enhancer and early promoter
   2661..3455    +  CDS            NeoR/KanR: aminoglycoside phosphotransferase from Tn5; aph(3')-II (or nptII); confers resistance to neomycin, kanamycin, and G418 (Geneticin®)
   3476..3628    +  CDS            ble (fragment): BLE_KLEPN - Experimental evidence at protein level: Swiss-Prot protein existence level 1. Binding protein with a strong affinity to the bleomycin family of antibiotics. Binds to CL990; an antimitotic-antibiotic compound. From Klebsiella pneumoniae.
   3687..3734    +  polyA_signal   HSV TK poly(A) signal: herpes simplex virus thymidine kinase polyadenylation signal (Cole and Stacy, 1985)
   3825..3841    -  polyA_signal   bGH poly(A) signal (fragment): bovine growth hormone polyadenylation signal
   4063..4651    +  rep_origin     ori: high-copy-number ColE1/pMB1/pBR322/pUC origin of replication
