>Addgene plasmid #164459 | LifeAct-mGreenLantern | addgene full sequence | sequence record 322382 | Addgene NGS Result
CGTTACATAACTTACGGTAAATGGCCCGCCTGGCTGACCGCCCAACGACCCCCGCCCATTGACGTCAATA
ATGACGTATGTTCCCATAGTAACGCCAATAGGGACTTTCCATTGACGTCAATGGGTGGAGTATTTACGGT
AAACTGCCCACTTGGCAGTACATCAAGTGTATCATATGCCAAGTACGCCCCCTATTGACGTCAATGACGG
TAAATGGCCCGCCTGGCATTATGCCCAGTACATGACCTTATGGGACTTTCCTACTTGGCAGTACATCTAC
GTATTAGTCATCGCTATTACCATGGTGATGCGGTTTTGGCAGTACATCAATGGGCGTGGATAGCGGTTTG
ACTCACGGGGATTTCCAAGTCTCCACCCCATTGACGTCAATGGGAGTTTGTTTTGGCACCAAAATCAACG
GGACTTTCCAAAATGTCGTAACAACTCCGCCCCATTGACGCAAATGGGCGGTAGGCGTGTACGGTGGGAG
GTCTATATAAGCAGAGCTGGTTTAGTGAACCGTCAGATCCGCTAGCGCTACCGGACTCAGATCTCGAGCT
CAAGCTTCGAATTCCACCATGGGCGTGGCCGACCTGATCAAGAAGTTCGAGAGCATCAGCAAGGAGGAGG
GGGATCCACCGGTCGCCACCATGGTGAGCAAGGGCGAGGAGCTGTTCACCGGGGTGGTGCCCATCCTGGT
CGAGCTGGACGGCGACGTAAACGGCCACAAGTTCAGCGTCCGCGGCGAGGGCGAGGGCGATGCCACCAAC
GGCAAGCTGACCCTGAAGTTCATCTGCACCACCGGCAAGCTGCCCGTGCCCTGGCCCACCCTCGTGACCA
CCTTAGGCTACGGCGTGGCCTGCTTCGCCCGCTACCCCGACCACATGAAGCAGCACGACTTCTTCAAGTC
CGCCATGCCCGAAGGCTACGTCCAGGAGCGCACCATCTCTTTCAAGGACGACGGTACCTACAAGACCCGC
GCCGAGGTGAAGTTCGAGGGCGACACCCTGGTGAACCGCATCGTGCTGAAGGGCATCGACTTCAAGGAGG
ACGGCAACATCCTGGGGCACAAGCTGGAGTACAACTTCAACAGCCACAAGGTCTATATCACGGCCGACAA
GCAGAAGAACGGCATCAAGGCTAACTTCAAGACCCGCCACAACGTTGAGGACGGCGGCGTGCAGCTCGCC
GACCACTACCAGCAGAACACCCCCATCGGCGACGGCCCCGTGCTGCTGCCCGACAACCACTACCTGAGCC
ATCAGTCCAAGCTGAGCAAAGACCCCAACGAGAAGCGCGATCACATGGTCCTGAAGGAGAGGGTGACCGC
CGCCGGGATTACACATGACATGGACGAGCTGTACAAGTAAAGCGGCCGCGACTCTAGATCATAATCAGCC
ATACCACATTTGTAGAGGTTTTACTTGCTTTAAAAAACCTCCCACACCTCCCCCTGAACCTGAAACATAA
AATGAATGCAATTGTTGTTGTTAACTTGTTTATTGCAGCTTATAATGGTTACAAATAAAGCAATAGCATC
ACAAATTTCACAAATAAAGCATTTTTTTCACTGCATTCTAGTTGTGGTTTGTCCAAACTCATCAATGTAT
CTTAAGGCGTAAATTGTAAGCGTTAATATTTTGTTAAAATTCGCGTTAAATTTTTGTTAAATCAGCTCAT
TTTTTAACCAATAGGCCGAAATCGGCAAAATCCCTTATAAATCAAAAGAATAGACCGAGATAGGGT
[37 nt withheld, positions 1747-1783]
AAAGAACGTGGACTCCAACGTCAAAGG
[49 nt withheld, positions 1811-1859]
T
[91 nt withheld, positions 1861-1951]
G
[124 nt withheld, positions 1953-2076]
CAGGTGGCACTTTTCGGGGAAATGTGCGCGGAACCCCTATTTGTTTATTTTTCTAAATACATTCAAATAT
GTATCCGCTCATGAGACAATAACCCTGATAAATGCTTCAATAATATTGAAAAAGGAAGAGTCCTGAGGCG
GAAAGAACCAGCTGTGGAATGTGTGTCAGTTAGGGTGTGGAAAGTCCCCAGGCTCCCCAGCAGGCAGAAG
TATGCAAAGCATGCATCTCAATTAGTCAGCAACCAGGTGTGGAAAGTCCCCAGGCTCCCCAGCAGGCAGA
AGTATGCAAAGCATGCATCTCAATTAGTCAGCAACCATAGTCCCGCCCCTAACTCCGCCCATCCCGCCCC
TAACTCCGCCCAGTTCCGCCCATTCTCCGCCCCATGGCTGACTAATTTTTTTTATTTATGCAGAGGCCGA
GGCCGCCTCGGCCTCTGAGCTATTCCAGAAGTAGTGAGGAGGCTTTTTTGGAGGCCTAGGCTTTTGCAAA
GATCGATCAAGAGACAGGATGAGGATCGTTTCGCATGATTGAACAAGATGGATTGCACGCAGGTTCTCCG
GCCGCTTGGGTGGAGAGGCTATTCGGCTATGACTGGGCACAACAGACAATCGGCTGCTCTGATGCCGCCG
TGTTCCGGCTGTCAGCGCAGGGGCGCCCGGTTCTTTTTGTCAAGACCGACCTGTCCGGTGCCCTGAATGA
ACTGCAAGACGAGGCAGCGCGGCTATCGTGGCTGGCCACGACGGGCGTTCCTTGCGCAGCTGTGCTCGAC
GTTGTCACTGAAGCGGGAAGGGACTGGCTGCTATTGGGCGAAGTGCCGGGGCAGGATCTCCTGTCATCTC
ACCTTGCTCCTGCCGAGAAAGTATCCATCATGGCTGATGCAATGCGGCGGCTGCATACGCTTGATCCGGC
TACCTGCCCATTCGACCACCAAGCGAAACATCGCATCGAGCGAGCACGTACTCGGATGGAAGCCGGTCTT
GTCGATCAGGATGATCTGGACGAAGAGCATCAGGGGCTCGCGCCAGCCGAACTGTTCGCCAGGCTCAAGG
CGAGCATGCCCGACGGCGAGGATCTCGTCGTGACCCATGGCGATGCCTGCTTGCCGAATATCATGGTGGA
AAATGGCCGCTTTTCTGGATTCATCGACTGTGGCCGGCTGGGTGTGGCGGACCGCTATCAGGACATAGCG
TTGGCTACCCGTGATATTGCTGAAGAGCTTGGCGGCGAATGGGCTGACCGCTTCCTCGTGCTTTACGGTA
TCGCCGCTCCCGATTCGCAGCGCATCGCCTTCTATCGCCTTCTTGACGAGTTCTTCTGAGCGGGACTCTG
GGGTTCGAAATGACCGACCAAGCGACGCCCAACCTGCCATCACGAGATTTCGATTCCACCGCCGCCTTCT
ATGAAAGGTTGGGCTTCGGAATCGTTTTCCGGGACGCCGGCTGGATGATCCTCCAGCGCGGGGATCTCAT
GCTGGAGTTCTTCGCCCACCCTAGGGGGAGGCTAACTGAAACACGGAAGGAGACAATACCGGAAGGAACC
CGCGCTATGACGGCAATAAAAAGACAGAATAAAACGCACGGTGTTGGGTCGTTTGTTCATAAACGCGGGG
TTCGGTCCCAGGGCTGGCACTCTGTCGATACCCCACCGAGACCCCATTGGGGCCAATACGCCCGCGTTTC
TTCCTTTTCCCCACCCCACCCCCCAAGTTCGGGTGAAGGCCCAGGGCTCGCAGCCAACGTCGGGGCGGCA
GGCCCTGCCATAGCCTCAGGTTACTCATATATACTTTAGATTGATTTAAAACTTCATTTTTAATTTAAAA
GGATCTAGGTGAAGATCCTTTTTGATAATCTCATGACCAAAATCCCTTAACGTGAGTTTTCGTTCCACTG
AGCGTCAGACCCCGTAGAAAAGATCAAAGGATCTTCTTGAGATCCTTTTTTTCTGCGCGTAATCTGCTGC
TTGCAAACAAAAAAACCACCGCTACCAGCGGTGGTTTGTTTGCCGGATCAAGAGCTACCAACTCTTTTTC
CGAAGGTAACTGGCTTCAGCAGAGCGCAGATACCAAATACTGTTCTTCTAGTGTAGCCGTAGTTAGGCCA
CCACTTCAAGAACTCTGTAGCACCGCCTACATACCTCGCTCTGCTAATCCTGTTACCAGTGGCTGCTGCC
AGTGGCGATAAGTCGTGTCTTACCGGGTTGGACTCAAGACGATAGTTACCGGATAAGGCGCAGCGGTCGG
GCTGAACGGGGGGTTCGTGCACACAGCCCAGCTTGGAGCGAACGACCTACACCGAACTGAGATACCTACA
GCGTGAGCTATGAGAAAGCGCCACGCTTCCCGAAGGGAGAAAGGCGGACAGGTATCCGGTAAGCGGCAGG
GTCGGAACAGGAGAGCGCACGAGGGAGCTTCCAGGGGGAAACGCCTGGTATCTTTATAGTCCTGTCGGGT
TTCGCCACCTCTGACTTGAGCGTCGATTTTTGTGATGCTCGTCAGGGGGGCGGAGCCTATGGAAAAACGC
CAGCAACGCGGCCTTTTTATGGTTCCTGGCCTTTTGCTGGCCTTTTGCTCACATGTTCTTTCCTGCGTTA
TCCCCTGATTCTGTGGATAACCGTATTACCGCCATGCATTAGTTATTAATAGTAATCAATTACGGGGTCA
TTAGTTCATAGCCCATATATGGAGTTCCG
Features (pLannotate 1.2.2; 16 found; start..end, strand, type, name):
      1..304     +  enhancer       CMV enhancer: human cytomegalovirus immediate early enhancer
    305..508     +  promoter       CMV promoter: human cytomegalovirus (CMV) immediate early promoter
    531..574     +  misc_feature   MCS (fragment): multiple cloning site
    579..650     +  CDS            ABP140 (fragment): AB140_YEAST - Also known as TRM140. Experimental evidence at protein level: Swiss-Prot protein existence level 1. S-adenosyl-L-methionine-dependent methyltransferase that mediates N(3)-methylcytidine modification of residue 32 of the tRNA anticodon loop of tRNA(Thr) and tRNA(Ser). Binds F-actin and shows weak F-actin cross-linking activity. From Saccharomyces cerevisiae (strain ATCC 204508 / S288c) (Baker's yeast).
    651..1370    +  CDS            mGreenLantern: monomeric GFP derivative that displays exceptionally high brightness in cells (Campbell et al., 2020)
   1387..1470    +  CDS            large T antigen (fragment): large T antigen from SV40 (simian virus 40)
   1493..1614    +  polyA_signal   SV40 poly(A) signal: SV40 polyadenylation signal
   1648..2076    -  rep_origin     f1 ori (sequence partly withheld): f1 bacteriophage origin of replication; arrow indicates direction of (+) strand synthesis
   2103..2207    +  promoter       AmpR promoter: bla
   2209..2566    +  promoter       SV40 promoter: SV40 enhancer and early promoter
   2601..3395    +  CDS            NeoR/KanR: aminoglycoside phosphotransferase from Tn5; aph(3')-II (or nptII); confers resistance to neomycin, kanamycin, and G418 (Geneticin®)
   3416..3568    +  CDS            ble (fragment): BLE_KLEPN - Experimental evidence at protein level: Swiss-Prot protein existence level 1. Binding protein with a strong affinity to the bleomycin family of antibiotics. Binds to CL990; an antimitotic-antibiotic compound. From Klebsiella pneumoniae.
   3627..3674    +  polyA_signal   HSV TK poly(A) signal: herpes simplex virus thymidine kinase polyadenylation signal (Cole and Stacy, 1985)
   3765..3781    -  polyA_signal   bGH poly(A) signal (fragment): bovine growth hormone polyadenylation signal
   4003..4591    +  rep_origin     ori: high-copy-number ColE1/pMB1/pBR322/pUC origin of replication
   4706..4765    +  enhancer       CMV enhancer (fragment): human cytomegalovirus immediate early enhancer
