[The description below was written by a language model from this plasmid's Addgene catalogue record and pLannotate feature annotations shown in this document.]
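Description:
LifeAct-mGreenLantern is a 4,765 bp mammalian expression plasmid built on the pmTurquoise2-N1 backbone, an N1-type vector in which the original fluorescent protein has been replaced by mGreenLantern between the retained BshTI and NotI sites. It replicates in E. coli from a high-copy ColE1/pUC-type origin and also carries an f1 phage origin. A single NeoR/KanR (Tn5 aminoglycoside phosphotransferase) gene provides both selections. The bacterial bla promoter drives it for kanamycin resistance, and the SV40 enhancer/early promoter drives it in mammalian cells for G418 selection, with an HSV TK polyadenylation signal downstream. The short ble, SV40 large T antigen and bGH poly(A) fragments called by the annotation are most likely residual backbone sequence or partial matches rather than functional elements.

The expression cassette uses the human CMV immediate-early enhancer and promoter, followed by a remnant of the multiple cloning site. It encodes a fusion of LifeAct to the N terminus of mGreenLantern and ends with the SV40 poly(A) signal. The annotation identifies the LifeAct portion as a short fragment of yeast ABP140, an F-actin-binding protein, which sits directly upstream of the 720 bp fluorescent protein coding sequence. mGreenLantern is a bright monomeric green fluorescent protein derived from Clover by the substitutions F64L, S72A, E124V, N149K, I167T, S175G, A206K, L221K, F223R and G232D. The catalogue lists the insert species as human, although the fluorescent protein is an engineered GFP derivative. The stated purpose is to localize mGreenLantern to actin, so the plasmid serves as a filamentous-actin marker for fluorescence imaging in transfected mammalian cells. The depositor sequence and the repository's sequencing result show the same length and feature order, differing only in their start coordinate.
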