Addgene plasmid #164459: LifeAct-mGreenLantern
Purpose: Localization of mGreenLantern fluorescent protein to actin
Depositing lab: Gregory Petsko. Depositing organization: Cornell University. Publication: mGreenLantern: a bright monomeric fluorescent protein with rapid expression and cell filling properties for neuronal imaging. Campbell BC, Nabel EM, Murdock MH, Lao-Peregrin C, Tsoulfas P, Blackmore MG, Lee FS, Liston C, Morishita H, Petsko GA. Proc Natl Acad Sci U S A. 2020 Dec 1;117(48):30710-30721. doi: 10.1073/pnas.2000942117. Epub 2020 Nov 18. PubMed 33208539.
Backbone
  Vector backbone: pmTurquoise2-N1
  Vector type: Mammalian Expression
  Selectable markers: Neomycin (select with G418)
Growth in bacteria
  Bacterial resistance: Kanamycin, 50 μg/mL
  Growth temperature: 37°C
  Growth strain: DH5alpha
  Copy number: High Copy
Gene/Insert
  Gene/Insert name: mGreenLantern
  Species: H. sapiens (human)
  Insert size (bp): 720
  Mutation: Clover-F64L/S72A/E124V/N149K/I167T/S175G/A206K/L221K/F223R/G232D
  Promoter: CMV
  Tag / fusion protein: LifeAct (N terminal on insert)
  Cloning method: Restriction Enzyme; 5′ cloning site BshTI (not destroyed); 3′ cloning site NotI (not destroyed)
  Sequencing primers: 5′ CMV-F; 3′ SV40pA-R
Terms and licenses: Academic/Nonprofit Terms; Industry Terms: Not Available to Industry
How to cite: LifeAct-mGreenLantern was a gift from Gregory Petsko (Addgene plasmid # 164459 ; http://n2t.net/addgene:164459 ; RRID:Addgene_164459)
